Addgene plasmid #26896: pCBFRE-(mt)-luc
Depositing lab: Nicholas Gaiano. Depositing organization: Johns Hopkins University and School of Medicine. Publication: Notch signaling activation in human embryonic stem cells is required for embryonic, but not trophoblastic, lineage commitment. Yu X, Zou J, Ye Z, Hammond H, Chen G, Tokunaga A, Mali P, Li YM, Civin C, Gaiano N, Cheng L. Cell Stem Cell. 2008 May 8. 2(5):461-71. 10.1016/j.stem.2008.03.001 PubMed 18462696.
Backbone
  Vector backbone: Unknown
  Vector type: Mammalian Expression, Luciferase
Growth in bacteria
  Bacterial resistance: Ampicillin, 100 μg/mL
  Growth temperature: 37°C
  Growth strain: DH5alpha
  Copy number: High Copy
Gene/Insert
  Gene/Insert name: CBFRE (alt name: CBF1-responsive element)
  Insert size (bp): 144
  Mutation: Mutated CBF1 sites (see note)
  Tag / fusion protein: Luciferase (C terminal on backbone)
  Cloning method: Restriction Enzyme
  Sequencing primers: 5′ n/a; 3′ Luc_N_Rev
Terms and licenses: Academic/Nonprofit Terms; Industry Terms: Not Available to Industry
Depositor comments: CBFRE: four (mutated) CBF1-binding elements from EBV (see Hsieh MCB 1996, 16:952) and the basal simian virus 40 (SV40) promoter upstream of Luciferase. The sequence of the mutated CBF1 binding element is (GATCTGGTGTAAA CACGGGCTTGGAAAAAATTTATG).
How to cite: pCBFRE-(mt)-luc was a gift from Nicholas Gaiano (Addgene plasmid # 26896 ; http://n2t.net/addgene:26896 ; RRID:Addgene_26896)
