[The description below was written by a language model from this plasmid's Addgene catalogue record and the feature table of its GenBank file.]
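Description:
pCBFRE-(mt)-luc is a mammalian luciferase reporter plasmid that serves as the mutant, non-responsive counterpart of a CBF1-responsive Notch pathway reporter. Its 144 bp insert, the CBFRE, consists of four copies of a CBF1-binding element derived from Epstein-Barr virus. In this version the CBF1 sites have been mutated. The element sits in front of a basal SV40 promoter that drives luciferase, which the record lists as a C-terminal feature supplied by the backbone. In the intact form of such a reporter, CBF1 (the DNA-binding partner of activated Notch) would occupy these sites and raise transcription above the weak basal level. With the sites mutated, that response should be lost, so the construct would typically act as a specificity control showing that luciferase induction depends on CBF1 binding. The associated publication concerns Notch signalling in human embryonic stem cell lineage commitment.

The vector backbone is recorded as unknown. The plasmid is maintained in bacteria at high copy number under ampicillin selection, and no mammalian selection marker is stated. The available sequence record is only a 947 bp partial read rather than the whole plasmid. It annotates an SV40 early promoter with its embedded SV40 origin (on the complementary strand in this read), an SV40 polyadenylation signal and several standard primer-binding sites, including one associated with an f1 origin, which suggests an f1 ori lies nearby. The fragment carries no annotation for the mutated CBF1 elements, the luciferase coding sequence, the ampicillin resistance gene or the bacterial origin, so those parts rest on the catalogue description alone.
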