LOCUS       Exported 947 bp ds-DNA linear SYN 28-MAY-2021
DEFINITION  synthetic linear DNA
ACCESSION   .
VERSION     .
KEYWORDS    pCBFRE-(mt)-luc
SOURCE      synthetic DNA construct
  ORGANISM  synthetic DNA construct
REFERENCE   1 (bases 1 to 947)
  AUTHORS   Yu X, Zou J, Ye Z, Hammond H, Chen G, Tokunaga A, Mali P, Li YM,
            Civin C, Gaiano N, Cheng L
  TITLE     Notch signaling activation in human embryonic stem cells is required
            for embryonic, but not trophoblastic, lineage commitment.
  JOURNAL   Cell Stem Cell. 2008 May 8. 2(5):461-71.
  PUBMED    18462696
REFERENCE   2 (bases 1 to 947)
  AUTHORS   .
  TITLE     Direct Submission
  JOURNAL   Exported May 28, 2021 from SnapGene Server 1.1.58
            http://www.snapgene.com
FEATURES             Location/Qualifiers
     source          1..947
                     /organism="synthetic DNA construct"
                     /mol_type="other DNA"
     promoter        complement(68..264)
                     /label=SV40 promoter
                     /note="SV40 early promoter"
     rep_origin      82..217
                     /label=SV40 ori
                     /note="SV40 origin of replication"
     primer_bind     complement(136..155)
                     /label=SV40pro-F
                     /note="SV40 promoter/origin, forward primer"
     polyA_signal    475..596
                     /label=SV40 poly(A) signal
                     /note="SV40 polyadenylation signal"
     primer_bind     complement(486..505)
                     /label=EBV-rev
                     /note="SV40 polyA terminator, reverse primer"
     primer_bind     540..559
                     /label=SV40pA-R
                     /note="SV40 polyA, reverse primer"
     primer_bind     complement(923..944)
                     /label=F1ori-F
                     /note="F1 origin, forward primer"
ORIGIN
        1 ggcgccgggc ctttctttat gtttttggcg tcttccattt taccaacagt accggaatgc
       61 caagcttttt gcaaaagcct aggcctccaa aaaagcctcc tcactacttc tggaatagct
      121 cagaggccga ggcggcctcg gcctctgcat aaataaaaaa aattagtcag ccatggggcg
      181 gagaatgggc ggaactgggc ggagttaggg gcgggatggg cggagttagg ggcgggacta
      241 tggttgctga ctaattgaga tgcagatcca taaatttttt ccaagcccgt gtttacacca
      301 gatccataaa ttttttccaa gcccgtgttt acaccagatc cataaatttt ttccaagccc
      361 gtgtttacac cagatccata aattttttcc aagcccgtgt ttacaccaga tctcgagcta
      421 gcacgcgtaa gagctcggta cctcccgggt tatgttagct cagttacagt accataagat
      481 acattgatga gtttggacaa accacaacta gaatgcagtg aaaaaaatgc tttatttgtg
      541 aaatttgtga tgctattgct ttatttgtaa ccattataag ctgcaataaa caagttaaca
      601 acaacaattg cattcatttt atgtttcagg ttcaggggga ggtgtgggag gttttttaaa
      661 gcaagtaaaa cctccacgta ccttaatatt acttacttat catggtagct tgggctggcg
      721 taatagcgaa gaggcccgca ccgatcgccc ttcccaacag ttgcgcagcc tgaatggcga
      781 atggcaaatt gtaagcgtta atattttgtt aaaattcgcg ttaaattttt gttaaatcag
      841 ctcatttttt aaccaatagg ccgaaatcgg caaaatccct tataaatcaa aagaatagac
      901 cgagataggg ttgagtgttg ttccagtttg gaacaagagt ccactat
//
